Addgene plasmid #179549: dCas9-CBP RING-PHD-HAT
Purpose: encodes S. pyogenes dCas9 with c-terminal fusion of human CBP RING-PHD-HAT domain (aa 1191-1701) driven by EF-1alpha promoter
Depositing lab: Isaac Hilton. Depositing organization: Rice University. Publication: Systematic comparison of CRISPR-based transcriptional activators uncovers gene-regulatory features of enhancer-promoter interactions. Wang K, Escobar M, Li J, Mahata B, Goell J, Shah S, Cluck M, Hilton IB. Nucleic Acids Res. 2022 Aug 12;50(14):7842-7855. doi: 10.1093/nar/gkac582. PubMed 35849129.
Backbone
  Vector backbone: LentiCRISPR v2
  Vector type: Mammalian Expression, Lentiviral
  Selectable markers: Puromycin
Growth in bacteria
  Bacterial resistance: Ampicillin, 100 μg/mL
  Growth temperature: 37°C
  Growth strain: NEB Stable
  Copy number: High Copy
Gene/Insert
  Gene/Insert name: S. pyogenes dCas9 with c-terminal fusion of human CBP RING-PHD-HAT domain (aa 1191-1701)
  Species: H. sapiens (human)
  Insert size (bp): 5688
  Mutation: D10A; H840A in S.pyogenes Cas9
  Entrez Gene: CREBBP (a.k.a. CBP, KAT3A, MKHK1, RSTS, RSTS1)
  Promoter: EF-1alpha
  Tag / fusion protein: Flag Tag (C terminal on insert)
  Cloning method: Gibson Cloning
  Sequencing primers: 5′ ATCCGGTGCCTAGAGAAGGT
Terms and licenses: Academic/Nonprofit Terms; Industry Terms: Not Available to Industry
How to cite: dCas9-CBP RING-PHD-HAT was a gift from Isaac Hilton (Addgene plasmid # 179549 ; http://n2t.net/addgene:179549 ; RRID:Addgene_179549)
