[The description below was written by a language model from this plasmid's Addgene catalogue record and pLannotate feature annotations shown in this document.]
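Description:
dCas9-CBP RING-PHD-HAT is a lentiviral mammalian expression plasmid built on the LentiCRISPR v2 backbone. It encodes a programmable epigenetic activator: catalytically dead Streptococcus pyogenes Cas9 (D10A and H840A) fused at its C-terminus to the RING-PHD-HAT region of human CBP (CREBBP, amino acids 1191-1701), with a C-terminal Flag tag. The fusion is driven by the EF-1α core promoter. The CBP fragment contains the histone acetyltransferase domain, so when a guide RNA directs dCas9 to a promoter or enhancer, acetylation marks associated with transcriptional activation can be deposited there without cutting the DNA.

The annotated sequence (about 14.4 kb) shows a third-generation, self-inactivating transfer vector. A CMV enhancer/promoter drives a truncated HIV-1 5' LTR, followed by the Ψ packaging signal, RRE and cPPT/CTS, with a ΔU3 3' LTR at the other end and a WPRE to boost transcript expression. A puromycin resistance coding sequence lies downstream of the fusion for selecting transduced cells; how it is linked to the fusion is not annotated. An S. pyogenes gRNA scaffold sits upstream of the EF-1α promoter, but the table does not annotate a promoter for it, so it is unclear from the record whether a functional guide cassette is present.

Outside the viral region, the plasmid carries a high-copy pUC-type origin and AmpR for propagation in E. coli. It also has an f1 ori and an SV40/EM7-driven BleoR cassette. The associated publication compared CRISPR-based transcriptional activators at enhancers and promoters, which fits use of this construct for stable delivery of a dCas9-based activator.
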