Features (pLannotate 1.2.2; 34 found; start..end, strand, type, name):
    512..531     +  misc_feature   cPPT/CTS (fragment): central polypurine tract and central termination sequence of HIV-1
    533..766     +  LTR            3' LTR (ΔU3): self-inactivating 3' long terminal repeat (LTR) from HIV-1
    798..1022    +  polyA_signal   bGH poly(A) signal: bovine growth hormone polyadenylation signal
   1026..1047    +  promoter       SV40 promoter (fragment): SV40 enhancer and early promoter
   1068..1496    +  rep_origin     f1 ori (sequence partly withheld): f1 bacteriophage origin of replication; arrow indicates direction of (+) strand synthesis
   1510..1839    +  promoter       SV40 promoter: SV40 enhancer and early promoter
   1887..1934    +  promoter       EM7 promoter: synthetic bacterial promoter&nbsp
   1953..2327    +  CDS            BleoR: antibiotic-binding protein; Sh ble from Streptoalloteichus hindustanus; confers resistance to bleomycin, phleomycin, and Zeocin™
   2337..2462    +  CDS            ble (fragment): BLE_KLEPN - Experimental evidence at protein level: Swiss-Prot protein existence level 1. Binding protein with a strong affinity to the bleomycin family of antibiotics. Binds to CL990; an antimitotic-antibiotic compound. From Klebsiella pneumoniae.
   2457..2578    +  polyA_signal   SV40 poly(A) signal: SV40 polyadenylation signal
   2649..2671    -  protein_bind   lac operator (fragment): The lac repressor binds to the lac operator to inhibit transcription in E. coli. This inhibition can be relieved by adding lactose or isopropyl-β-D-thiogalactopyranoside (IPTG). lac repressor encoded by lacI
   2675..2705    -  promoter       lac promoter: promoter for the E. coli lac operon
   2720..2741    -  protein_bind   CAP binding site: CAP binding activates transcription in the presence of cAMP. E. coli catabolite activator protein
   2754..2846    -  CDS            lacI (fragment): lac repressor; lacI; The lac repressor binds to the lac operator to inhibit transcription in E. coli. This inhibition can be relieved by adding lactose or isopropyl-β-D-thiogalactopyranoside (IPTG).
   3029..3617    -  rep_origin     ori: high-copy-number ColE1/pMB1/pBR322/pUC origin of replication
   3788..4648    -  CDS            AmpR: β-lactamase; bla; confers resistance to ampicillin, carbenicillin, and related antibiotics
   4649..4753    -  promoter       AmpR promoter: bla
   4812..4864    -  misc_feature   bom (fragment): basis of mobility region from pBR322
   5019..5398    +  enhancer       CMV enhancer: human cytomegalovirus immediate early enhancer
   5399..5598    +  promoter       CMV promoter: human cytomegalovirus (CMV) immediate early promoter
   5616..5796    +  LTR            5' LTR (truncated): truncated 5' long terminal repeat (LTR) from HIV-1
   5843..5968    +  misc_feature   HIV-1 Ψ: packaging signal of human immunodeficiency virus type 1
   5952..6315    +  CDS            HIV-1 gag (fragment): gag protein from human immunodeficiency virus 1; gag
   6461..6694    +  misc_feature   RRE: The Rev response element (RRE) of HIV-1 allows for Rev-dependent mRNA export from the nucleus to the cytoplasm.
   7071..7171    +  CDS            Rev (fragment): human immunodeficiency virus 1 (HIV-1) Rev protein; rev; enhances nuclear export of unspliced and incompletely spliced viral mRNAs
   7221..7338    +  misc_feature   cPPT/CTS: central polypurine tract and central termination sequence of HIV-1
   7470..7545    +  misc_RNA       gRNA scaffold: guide RNA scaffold for the Streptococcus pyogenes CRISPR/Cas9 system
   7563..7581    +  CDS            small t antigen (fragment): SV40 (simian virus 40) small t antigen
   7607..7818    +  promoter       EF-1α core promoter: core promoter for human elongation factor EF-1α
   7846..9447    +  CDS            dCas9(N): N-terminal portion of catalytically inactive Streptococcus pyogenes dCas9 carrying the D10A mutation (Zetsche et al., 2015)
   9448..11946   +  CDS            Cas9(C): C-terminal portion of Streptococcus pyogenes Cas9 (Zetsche et al., 2015)
  12001..13533   +  CDS            CREBBP (fragment): CBP_HUMAN - Also known as CBP. Experimental evidence at protein level: Swiss-Prot protein existence level 1. Acetylates histones, giving a specific tag for transcriptional activation (PubMed:24616510). Also acetylates non- histone proteins, like DDX21, FBL, IRF2, MAFG, NCOA3, POLR1E/PAF53 and FOXO1 (PubMed:10490106, PubMed:11154691, PubMed:12738767, PubMed:12929931, PubMed:9707565, PubMed:24207024, PubMed:28790157, PubMed:30540930). Binds specifically to phosphorylated CREB and enhances its transcriptional activity toward cAMP-responsive genes. Acts as a coactivator of ALX1. Acts as a circadia
  13629..14226   +  CDS            PuroR (fragment): puromycin N-acetyltransferase; pac from Streptomyces; confers resistance to puromycin
  14242..461     +  misc_feature   WPRE (across the origin): woodchuck hepatitis virus posttranscriptional regulatory element
>Addgene plasmid #179549 | dCas9-CBP RING-PHD-HAT | addgene full sequence | sequence record 354747 | Addgene NGS Result
CATTTTCTCCTCCTTGTATAAATCCTGGTTGCTGTCTCTTTATGAGGAGTTGTGGCCCGTTGTCAGGCAA
CGTGGCGTGGTGTGCACTGTGTTTGCTGACGCAACCCCCACTGGTTGGGGCATTGCCACCACCTGTCAGC
TCCTTTCCGGGACTTTCGCTTTCCCCCTCCCTATTGCCACGGCGGAACTCATCGCCGCCTGCCTTGCCCG
CTGCTGGACAGGGGCTCGGCTGTTGGGCACTGACAATTCCGTGGTGTTGTCGGGGAAATCATCGTCCTTT
CCTTGGCTGCTCGCCTGTGTTGCCACCTGGATTCTGCGCGGGACGTCCTTCTGCTACGTCCCTTCGGCCC
TCAATCCAGCGGACCTTCCTTCCCGCGGCCTGCTGCCGGCTCTGCGGCCTCTTCCGCGTCTTCGCCTTCG
CCCTCAGACGAGTCGGATCTCCCTTTGGGCCGCCTCCCCGCGTCGACTTTAAGACCAATGACTTACAAGG
CAGCTGTAGATCTTAGCCACTTTTTAAAAGAAAAGGGGGGACTGGAAGGGCTAATTCACTCCCAACGAAG
ACAAGATCTGCTTTTTGCTTGTACTGGGTCTCTCTGGTTAGACCAGATCTGAGCCTGGGAGCTCTCTGGC
TAACTAGGGAACCCACTGCTTAAGCCTCAATAAAGCTTGCCTTGAGTGCTTCAAGTAGTGTGTGCCCGTC
TGTTGTGTGACTCTGGTAACTAGAGATCCCTCAGACCCTTTTAGTCAGTGTGGAAAATCTCTAGCAGGGC
CCGTTTAAACCCGCTGATCAGCCTCGACTGTGCCTTCTAGTTGCCAGCCATCTGTTGTTTGCCCCTCCCC
CGTGCCTTCCTTGACCCTGGAAGGTGCCACTCCCACTGTCCTTTCCTAATAAAATGAGGAAATTGCATCG
CATTGTCTGAGTAGGTGTCATTCTATTCTGGGGGGTGGGGTGGGGCAGGACAGCAAGGGGGAGGATTGGG
AAGACAATAGCAGGCATGCTGGGGATGCGGTGGGCTCTATGGCTTCTGAGGCGGAAAGAACCAGCTGGGG
CTCTAGGGGGTATCCCC
[124 nt withheld, positions 1068-1191]
C
[91 nt withheld, positions 1193-1283]
A
[49 nt withheld, positions 1285-1333]
CCTTTGACGTTGGAGTCCACGTTCTTT
[37 nt withheld, positions 1361-1397]
ACCCTATCTCGGTCTATTCTTTTGATTTATAAGGGATTTTGCCGATTTCGGCCTATTGGTTAAAAAATGA
GCTGATTTAACAAAAATTTAACGCGAATTAATTCTGTGGAATGTGTGTCAGTTAGGGTGTGGAAAGTCCC
CAGGCTCCCCAGCAGGCAGAAGTATGCAAAGCATGCATCTCAATTAGTCAGCAACCAGGTGTGGAAAGTC
CCCAGGCTCCCCAGCAGGCAGAAGTATGCAAAGCATGCATCTCAATTAGTCAGCAACCATAGTCCCGCCC
CTAACTCCGCCCATCCCGCCCCTAACTCCGCCCAGTTCCGCCCATTCTCCGCCCCATGGCTGACTAATTT
TTTTTATTTATGCAGAGGCCGAGGCCGCCTCTGCCTCTGAGCTATTCCAGAAGTAGTGAGGAGGCTTTTT
TGGAGGCCTAGGCTTTTGCAAAAAGCTCCCGGGAGCTTGTATATCCATTTTCGGATCTGATCAGCACGTG
TTGACAATTAATCATCGGCATAGTATATCGGCATAGTATAATACGACAAGGTGAGGAACTAAACCATGGC
CAAGTTGACCAGTGCCGTTCCGGTGCTCACCGCGCGCGACGTCGCCGGAGCGGTCGAGTTCTGGACCGAC
CGGCTCGGGTTCTCCCGGGACTTCGTGGAGGACGACTTCGCCGGTGTGGTCCGGGACGACGTGACCCTGT
TCATCAGCGCGGTCCAGGACCAGGTGGTGCCGGACAACACCCTGGCCTGGGTGTGGGTGCGCGGCCTGGA
CGAGCTGTACGCCGAGTGGTCGGAGGTCGTGTCCACGAACTTCCGGGACGCCTCCGGGCCGGCCATGACC
GAGATCGGCGAGCAGCCGTGGGGGCGGGAGTTCGCCCTGCGCGACCCGGCCGGCAACTGCGTGCACTTCG
TGGCCGAGGAGCAGGACTGACACGTGCTACGAGATTTCGATTCCACCGCCGCCTTCTATGAAAGGTTGGG
CTTCGGAATCGTTTTCCGGGACGCCGGCTGGATGATCCTCCAGCGCGGGGATCTCATGCTGGAGTTCTTC
GCCCACCCCAACTTGTTTATTGCAGCTTATAATGGTTACAAATAAAGCAATAGCATCACAAATTTCACAA
ATAAAGCATTTTTTTCACTGCATTCTAGTTGTGGTTTGTCCAAACTCATCAATGTATCTTATCATGTCTG
TATACCGTCGACCTCTAGCTAGAGCTTGGCGTAATCATGGTCATAGCTGTTTCCTGTGTGAAATTGTTAT
CCGCTCACAATTCCACACAACATACGAGCCGGAAGCATAAAGTGTAAAGCCTGGGGTGCCTAATGAGTGA
GCTAACTCACATTAATTGCGTTGCGCTCACTGCCCGCTTTCCAGTCGGGAAACCTGTCGTGCCAGCTGCA
TTAATGAATCGGCCAACGCGCGGGGAGAGGCGGTTTGCGTATTGGGCGCTCTTCCGCTTCCTCGCTCACT
GACTCGCTGCGCTCGGTCGTTCGGCTGCGGCGAGCGGTATCAGCTCACTCAAAGGCGGTAATACGGTTAT
CCACAGAATCAGGGGATAACGCAGGAAAGAACATGTGAGCAAAAGGCCAGCAAAAGGCCAGGAACCGTAA
AAAGGCCGCGTTGCTGGCGTTTTTCCATAGGCTCCGCCCCCCTGACGAGCATCACAAAAATCGACGCTCA
AGTCAGAGGTGGCGAAACCCGACAGGACTATAAAGATACCAGGCGTTTCCCCCTGGAAGCTCCCTCGTGC
GCTCTCCTGTTCCGACCCTGCCGCTTACCGGATACCTGTCCGCCTTTCTCCCTTCGGGAAGCGTGGCGCT
TTCTCATAGCTCACGCTGTAGGTATCTCAGTTCGGTGTAGGTCGTTCGCTCCAAGCTGGGCTGTGTGCAC
GAACCCCCCGTTCAGCCCGACCGCTGCGCCTTATCCGGTAACTATCGTCTTGAGTCCAACCCGGTAAGAC
ACGACTTATCGCCACTGGCAGCAGCCACTGGTAACAGGATTAGCAGAGCGAGGTATGTAGGCGGTGCTAC
AGAGTTCTTGAAGTGGTGGCCTAACTACGGCTACACTAGAAGAACAGTATTTGGTATCTGCGCTCTGCTG
AAGCCAGTTACCTTCGGAAAAAGAGTTGGTAGCTCTTGATCCGGCAAACAAACCACCGCTGGTAGCGGTG
GTTTTTTTGTTTGCAAGCAGCAGATTACGCGCAGAAAAAAAGGATCTCAAGAAGATCCTTTGATCTTTTC
TACGGGGTCTGACGCTCAGTGGAACGAAAACTCACGTTAAGGGATTTTGGTCATGAGATTATCAAAAAGG
ATCTTCACCTAGATCCTTTTAAATTAAAAATGAAGTTTTAAATCAATCTAAAGTATATATGAGTAAACTT
GGTCTGACAGTTACCAATGCTTAATCAGTGAGGCACCTATCTCAGCGATCTGTCTATTTCGTTCATCCAT
AGTTGCCTGACTCCCCGTCGTGTAGATAACTACGATACGGGAGGGCTTACCATCTGGCCCCAGTGCTGCA
ATGATACCGCGAGACCCACGCTCACCGGCTCCAGATTTATCAGCAATAAACCAGCCAGCCGGAAGGGCCG
AGCGCAGAAGTGGTCCTGCAACTTTATCCGCCTCCATCCAGTCTATTAATTGTTGCCGGGAAGCTAGAGT
AAGTAGTTCGCCAGTTAATAGTTTGCGCAACGTTGTTGCCATTGCTACAGGCATCGTGGTGTCACGCTCG
TCGTTTGGTATGGCTTCATTCAGCTCCGGTTCCCAACGATCAAGGCGAGTTACATGATCCCCCATGTTGT
GCAAAAAAGCGGTTAGCTCCTTCGGTCCTCCGATCGTTGTCAGAAGTAAGTTGGCCGCAGTGTTATCACT
CATGGTTATGGCAGCACTGCATAATTCTCTTACTGTCATGCCATCCGTAAGATGCTTTTCTGTGACTGGT
GAGTACTCAACCAAGTCATTCTGAGAATAGTGTATGCGGCGACCGAGTTGCTCTTGCCCGGCGTCAATAC
GGGATAATACCGCGCCACATAGCAGAACTTTAAAAGTGCTCATCATTGGAAAACGTTCTTCGGGGCGAAA
ACTCTCAAGGATCTTACCGCTGTTGAGATCCAGTTCGATGTAACCCACTCGTGCACCCAACTGATCTTCA
GCATCTTTTACTTTCACCAGCGTTTCTGGGTGAGCAAAAACAGGAAGGCAAAATGCCGCAAAAAAGGGAA
TAAGGGCGACACGGAAATGTTGAATACTCATACTCTTCCTTTTTCAATATTATTGAAGCATTTATCAGGG
TTATTGTCTCATGAGCGGATACATATTTGAATGTATTTAGAAAAATAAACAAATAGGGGTTCCGCGCACA
TTTCCCCGAAAAGTGCCACCTGACGTCGACGGATCGGGAGATCTCCCGATCCCCTATGGTGCACTCTCAG
TACAATCTGCTCTGATGCCGCATAGTTAAGCCAGTATCTGCTCCCTGCTTGTGTGTTGGAGGTCGCTGAG
TAGTGCGCGAGCAAAATTTAAGCTACAACAAGGCAAGGCTTGACCGACAATTGCATGAAGAATCTGCTTA
GGGTTAGGCGTTTTGCGCTGCTTCGCGATGTACGGGCCAGATATACGCGTTGACATTGATTATTGACTAG
TTATTAATAGTAATCAATTACGGGGTCATTAGTTCATAGCCCATATATGGAGTTCCGCGTTACATAACTT
ACGGTAAATGGCCCGCCTGGCTGACCGCCCAACGACCCCCGCCCATTGACGTCAATAATGACGTATGTTC
CCATAGTAACGCCAATAGGGACTTTCCATTGACGTCAATGGGTGGAGTATTTACGGTAAACTGCCCACTT
GGCAGTACATCAAGTGTATCATATGCCAAGTACGCCCCCTATTGACGTCAATGACGGTAAATGGCCCGCC
TGGCATTATGCCCAGTACATGACCTTATGGGACTTTCCTACTTGGCAGTACATCTACGTATTAGTCATCG
CTATTACCATGGTGATGCGGTTTTGGCAGTACATCAATGGGCGTGGATAGCGGTTTGACTCACGGGGATT
TCCAAGTCTCCACCCCATTGACGTCAATGGGAGTTTGTTTTGGCACCAAAATCAACGGGACTTTCCAAAA
TGTCGTAACAACTCCGCCCCATTGACGCAAATGGGCGGTAGGCGTGTACGGTGGGAGGTCTATATAAGCA
GCGCGTTTTGCCTGTACTGGGTCTCTCTGGTTAGACCAGATCTGAGCCTGGGAGCTCTCTGGCTAACTAG
GGAACCCACTGCTTAAGCCTCAATAAAGCTTGCCTTGAGTGCTTCAAGTAGTGTGTGCCCGTCTGTTGTG
TGACTCTGGTAACTAGAGATCCCTCAGACCCTTTTAGTCAGTGTGGAAAATCTCTAGCAGTGGCGCCCGA
ACAGGGACTTGAAAGCGAAAGGGAAACCAGAGGAGCTCTCTCGACGCAGGACTCGGCTTGCTGAAGCGCG
CACGGCAAGAGGCGAGGGGCGGCGACTGGTGAGTACGCCAAAAATTTTGACTAGCGGAGGCTAGAAGGAG
AGAGATGGGTGCGAGAGCGTCAGTATTAAGCGGGGGAGAATTAGATCGCGATGGGAAAAAATTCGGTTAA
GGCCAGGGGGAAAGAAAAAATATAAATTAAAACATATAGTATGGGCAAGCAGGGAGCTAGAACGATTCGC
AGTTAATCCTGGCCTGTTAGAAACATCAGAAGGCTGTAGACAAATACTGGGACAGCTACAACCATCCCTT
CAGACAGGATCAGAAGAACTTAGATCATTATATAATACAGTAGCAACCCTCTATTGTGTGCATCAAAGGA
TAGAGATAAAAGACACCAAGGAAGCTTTAGACAAGATAGAGGAAGAGCAAAACAAAAGTAAGACCACCGC
ACAGCAAGCGGCCGCTGATCTTCAGACCTGGAGGAGGAGATATGAGGGACAATTGGAGAAGTGAATTATA
TAAATATAAAGTAGTAAAAATTGAACCATTAGGAGTAGCACCCACCAAGGCAAAGAGAAGAGTGGTGCAG
AGAGAAAAAAGAGCAGTGGGAATAGGAGCTTTGTTCCTTGGGTTCTTGGGAGCAGCAGGAAGCACTATGG
GCGCAGCGTCAATGACGCTGACGGTACAGGCCAGACAATTATTGTCTGGTATAGTGCAGCAGCAGAACAA
TTTGCTGAGGGCTATTGAGGCGCAACAGCATCTGTTGCAACTCACAGTCTGGGGCATCAAGCAGCTCCAG
GCAAGAATCCTGGCTGTGGAAAGATACCTAAAGGATCAACAGCTCCTGGGGATTTGGGGTTGCTCTGGAA
AACTCATTTGCACCACTGCTGTGCCTTGGAATGCTAGTTGGAGTAATAAATCTCTGGAACAGATTTGGAA
TCACACGACCTGGATGGAGTGGGACAGAGAAATTAACAATTACACAAGCTTAATACACTCCTTAATTGAA
GAATCGCAAAACCAGCAAGAAAAGAATGAACAAGAATTATTGGAATTAGATAAATGGGCAAGTTTGTGGA
ATTGGTTTAACATAACAAATTGGCTGTGGTATATAAAATTATTCATAATGATAGTAGGAGGCTTGGTAGG
TTTAAGAATAGTTTTTGCTGTACTTTCTATAGTGAATAGAGTTAGGCAGGGATATTCACCATTATCGTTT
CAGACCCACCTCCCAACCCCGAGGGGACCCGACAGGCCCGAAGGAATAGAAGAAGAAGGTGGAGAGAGAG
ACAGAGACAGATCCATTCGATTAGTGAACGGATCGGCACTGCGTGCGCCAATTCTGCAGACAAATGGCAG
TATTCATCCACAATTTTAAAAGAAAAGGGGGGATTGGGGGGTACAGTGCAGGGGAAAGAATAGTAGACAT
AATAGCAACAGACATACAAACTAAAGAATTACAAAAACAAATTACAAAAATTCAAAATTTTCGGGTTTAT
TACAGGGACAGCAGAGATCCAGTTTGGTTAATTAAGGTACCGATATCACTAGTGTTCCATTAACTGCGCT
AAAAATAATTTTTAAATCTTTTTTAGCTTCTTGCTCTTTTTTGTACGTCTCTGTTTTAGAGCTAGAAATA
GCAAGTTAAAATAAGGCTAGTCCGTTATCAACTTGAAAAAGTGGCACCGAGTCGGTGCTTTTTTGAATTC
GCTAGCTAGGTCTTGAAAGGAGTGGGAATTGGCTCCGGTGCCCGTCAGTGGGCAGAGCGCACATCGCCCA
CAGTCCCCGAGAAGTTGGGGGGAGGGGTCGGCAATTGATCCGGTGCCTAGAGAAGGTGGCGCGGGGTAAA
CTGGGAAAGTGATGTCGTGTACTGGCTCCGCCTTTTTCCCGAGGGTGGGGGAGAACCGTATATAAGTGCA
GTAGTCGCCGTGAACGTTCTTTTTCGCAACGGGTTTGCCGCCAGAACACAGGACCGGTTCTAGAGCGCTG
CCACCATGGACAAGAAGTACAGCATCGGCCTGGCCATCGGCACCAACTCTGTGGGCTGGGCCGTGATCAC
CGACGAGTACAAGGTGCCCAGCAAGAAATTCAAGGTGCTGGGCAACACCGACCGGCACAGCATCAAGAAG
AACCTGATCGGAGCCCTGCTGTTCGACAGCGGCGAAACAGCCGAGGCCACCCGGCTGAAGAGAACCGCCA
GAAGAAGATACACCAGACGGAAGAACCGGATCTGCTATCTGCAAGAGATCTTCAGCAACGAGATGGCCAA
GGTGGACGACAGCTTCTTCCACAGACTGGAAGAGTCCTTCCTGGTGGAAGAGGATAAGAAGCACGAGCGG
CACCCCATCTTCGGCAACATCGTGGACGAGGTGGCCTACCACGAGAAGTACCCCACCATCTACCACCTGA
GAAAGAAACTGGTGGACAGCACCGACAAGGCCGACCTGCGGCTGATCTATCTGGCCCTGGCCCACATGAT
CAAGTTCCGGGGCCACTTCCTGATCGAGGGCGACCTGAACCCCGACAACAGCGACGTGGACAAGCTGTTC
ATCCAGCTGGTGCAGACCTACAACCAGCTGTTCGAGGAAAACCCCATCAACGCCAGCGGCGTGGACGCCA
AGGCCATCCTGTCTGCCAGACTGAGCAAGAGCAGACGGCTGGAAAATCTGATCGCCCAGCTGCCCGGCGA
GAAGAAGAATGGCCTGTTCGGAAACCTGATTGCCCTGAGCCTGGGCCTGACCCCCAACTTCAAGAGCAAC
TTCGACCTGGCCGAGGATGCCAAACTGCAGCTGAGCAAGGACACCTACGACGACGACCTGGACAACCTGC
TGGCCCAGATCGGCGACCAGTACGCCGACCTGTTTCTGGCCGCCAAGAACCTGTCCGACGCCATCCTGCT
GAGCGACATCCTGAGAGTGAACACCGAGATCACCAAGGCCCCCCTGAGCGCCTCTATGATCAAGAGATAC
GACGAGCACCACCAGGACCTGACCCTGCTGAAAGCTCTCGTGCGGCAGCAGCTGCCTGAGAAGTACAAAG
AGATTTTCTTCGACCAGAGCAAGAACGGCTACGCCGGCTACATTGACGGCGGAGCCAGCCAGGAAGAGTT
CTACAAGTTCATCAAGCCCATCCTGGAAAAGATGGACGGCACCGAGGAACTGCTCGTGAAGCTGAACAGA
GAGGACCTGCTGCGGAAGCAGCGGACCTTCGACAACGGCAGCATCCCCCACCAGATCCACCTGGGAGAGC
TGCACGCCATTCTGCGGCGGCAGGAAGATTTTTACCCATTCCTGAAGGACAACCGGGAAAAGATCGAGAA
GATCCTGACCTTCCGCATCCCCTACTACGTGGGCCCTCTGGCCAGGGGAAACAGCAGATTCGCCTGGATG
ACCAGAAAGAGCGAGGAAACCATCACCCCCTGGAACTTCGAGGAAGTGGTGGACAAGGGCGCTTCCGCCC
AGAGCTTCATCGAGCGGATGACCAACTTCGATAAGAACCTGCCCAACGAGAAGGTGCTGCCCAAGCACAG
CCTGCTGTACGAGTACTTCACCGTGTATAACGAGCTGACCAAAGTGAAATACGTGACCGAGGGAATGAGA
AAGCCCGCCTTCCTGAGCGGCGAGCAGAAAAAGGCCATCGTGGACCTGCTGTTCAAGACCAACCGGAAAG
TGACCGTGAAGCAGCTGAAAGAGGACTACTTCAAGAAAATCGAGTGCTTCGACTCCGTGGAAATCTCCGG
CGTGGAAGATCGGTTCAACGCCTCCCTGGGCACATACCACGATCTGCTGAAAATTATCAAGGACAAGGAC
TTCCTGGACAATGAGGAAAACGAGGACATTCTGGAAGATATCGTGCTGACCCTGACACTGTTTGAGGACA
GAGAGATGATCGAGGAACGGCTGAAAACCTATGCCCACCTGTTCGACGACAAAGTGATGAAGCAGCTGAA
GCGGCGGAGATACACCGGCTGGGGCAGGCTGAGCCGGAAGCTGATCAACGGCATCCGGGACAAGCAGTCC
GGCAAGACAATCCTGGATTTCCTGAAGTCCGACGGCTTCGCCAACAGAAACTTCATGCAGCTGATCCACG
ACGACAGCCTGACCTTTAAAGAGGACATCCAGAAAGCCCAGGTGTCCGGCCAGGGCGATAGCCTGCACGA
GCACATTGCCAATCTGGCCGGCAGCCCCGCCATTAAGAAGGGCATCCTGCAGACAGTGAAGGTGGTGGAC
GAGCTCGTGAAAGTGATGGGCCGGCACAAGCCCGAGAACATCGTGATCGAAATGGCCAGAGAGAACCAGA
CCACCCAGAAGGGACAGAAGAACAGCCGCGAGAGAATGAAGCGGATCGAAGAGGGCATCAAAGAGCTGGG
CAGCCAGATCCTGAAAGAACACCCCGTGGAAAACACCCAGCTGCAGAACGAGAAGCTGTACCTGTACTAC
CTGCAGAATGGGCGGGATATGTACGTGGACCAGGAACTGGACATCAACCGGCTGTCCGACTACGATGTGG
ACGCCATCGTGCCTCAGAGCTTTCTGAAGGACGACTCCATCGACAACAAGGTGCTGACCAGAAGCGACAA
GAACCGGGGCAAGAGCGACAACGTGCCCTCCGAAGAGGTCGTGAAGAAGATGAAGAACTACTGGCGGCAG
CTGCTGAACGCCAAGCTGATTACCCAGAGAAAGTTCGACAATCTGACCAAGGCCGAGAGAGGCGGCCTGA
GCGAACTGGATAAGGCCGGCTTCATCAAGAGACAGCTGGTGGAAACCCGGCAGATCACAAAGCACGTGGC
ACAGATCCTGGACTCCCGGATGAACACTAAGTACGACGAGAATGACAAGCTGATCCGGGAAGTGAAAGTG
ATCACCCTGAAGTCCAAGCTGGTGTCCGATTTCCGGAAGGATTTCCAGTTTTACAAAGTGCGCGAGATCA
ACAACTACCACCACGCCCACGACGCCTACCTGAACGCCGTCGTGGGAACCGCCCTGATCAAAAAGTACCC
TAAGCTGGAAAGCGAGTTCGTGTACGGCGACTACAAGGTGTACGACGTGCGGAAGATGATCGCCAAGAGC
GAGCAGGAAATCGGCAAGGCTACCGCCAAGTACTTCTTCTACAGCAACATCATGAACTTTTTCAAGACCG
AGATTACCCTGGCCAACGGCGAGATCCGGAAGCGGCCTCTGATCGAGACAAACGGCGAAACCGGGGAGAT
CGTGTGGGATAAGGGCCGGGATTTTGCCACCGTGCGGAAAGTGCTGAGCATGCCCCAAGTGAATATCGTG
AAAAAGACCGAGGTGCAGACAGGCGGCTTCAGCAAAGAGTCTATCCTGCCCAAGAGGAACAGCGATAAGC
TGATCGCCAGAAAGAAGGACTGGGACCCTAAGAAGTACGGCGGCTTCGACAGCCCCACCGTGGCCTATTC
TGTGCTGGTGGTGGCCAAAGTGGAAAAGGGCAAGTCCAAGAAACTGAAGAGTGTGAAAGAGCTGCTGGGG
ATCACCATCATGGAAAGAAGCAGCTTCGAGAAGAATCCCATCGACTTTCTGGAAGCCAAGGGCTACAAAG
AAGTGAAAAAGGACCTGATCATCAAGCTGCCTAAGTACTCCCTGTTCGAGCTGGAAAACGGCCGGAAGAG
AATGCTGGCCTCTGCCGGCGAACTGCAGAAGGGAAACGAACTGGCCCTGCCCTCCAAATATGTGAACTTC
CTGTACCTGGCCAGCCACTATGAGAAGCTGAAGGGCTCCCCCGAGGATAATGAGCAGAAACAGCTGTTTG
TGGAACAGCACAAGCACTACCTGGACGAGATCATCGAGCAGATCAGCGAGTTCTCCAAGAGAGTGATCCT
GGCCGACGCTAATCTGGACAAAGTGCTGTCCGCCTACAACAAGCACCGGGATAAGCCCATCAGAGAGCAG
GCCGAGAATATCATCCACCTGTTTACCCTGACCAATCTGGGAGCCCCTGCCGCCTTCAAGTACTTTGACA
CCACCATCGACCGGAAGAGGTACACCAGCACCAAAGAGGTGCTGGACGCCACCCTGATCCACCAGAGCAT
CACCGGCCTGTACGAGACACGGATCGACCTGTCTCAGCTGGGAGGCGACAAGCGACCTGCCGCCACAAAG
AAGGCTGGACAGGCTAAGAAGAAGAAAGGATCCCCTGTCATGCAGTCCCTTGGATATTGCTGTGGACGCA
AGTATGAGTTTTCCCCACAGACTTTGTGCTGCTATGGGAAGCAGCTGTGTACCATTCCTCGCGATGCTGC
CTACTACAGCTATCAGAATAGGTATCATTTCTGTGAGAAGTGTTTCACAGAGATCCAGGGCGAGAATGTG
ACCCTGGGTGACGACCCTTCACAGCCCCAGACGACAATTTCAAAGGATCAGTTTGAAAAGAAGAAAAATG
ATACCTTAGACCCCGAACCTTTCGTTGATTGCAAGGAGTGTGGCCGGAAGATGCATCAGATTTGCGTTCT
GCACTATGACATCATTTGGCCTTCAGGTTTTGTGTGCGACAACTGCTTGAAGAAAACTGGCAGACCTCGA
AAAGAAAACAAATTCAGTGCTAAGAGGCTGCAGACCACAAGACTGGGAAACCACTTGGAAGACCGAGTGA
ACAAATTTTTGCGGCGCCAGAATCACCCTGAAGCCGGGGAGGTTTTTGTCCGAGTGGTGGCCAGCTCAGA
CAAGACGGTGGAGGTCAAGCCCGGGATGAAGTCACGGTTTGTGGATTCTGGGGAAATGTCTGAATCTTTC
CCATATCGAACCAAAGCTCTGTTTGCTTTTGAGGAAATTGACGGCGTGGATGTCTGCTTTTTTGGAATGC
ACGTCCAAGAATACGGCTCTGATTGCCCCCCTCCAAACACGAGGCGTGTGTACATTTCTTATCTGGATAG
TATTCATTTCTTCCGGCCACGTTGCCTCCGCACAGCCGTTTACCATGAGATCCTTATTGGATATTTAGAG
TATGTGAAGAAATTAGGGTATGTGACAGGGCACATCTGGGCCTGTCCTCCAAGTGAAGGAGATGATTACA
TCTTCCATTGCCACCCACCTGATCAAAAAATACCCAAGCCAAAACGACTGCAGGAGTGGTACAAAAAGAT
GCTGGACAAGGCGTTTGCAGAGCGGATCATCCATGACTACAAGGATATTTTCAAACAAGCAACTGAAGAC
AGGCTCACCAGTGCCAAGGAACTGCCCTATTTTGAAGGTGATTTCTGGCCCAATGTGTTAGAAGAGAGCA
TTAAGGAACTAGAACAAGAAGAAGAGGAGAGGAAAAAGGAAGAGAGCACTGCAGCCAGTGAAACCACTGA
GGGCAGTCAGGGCGACAGCAAGAATGCCAAGAAGAAGAACAACAAGAAAACCAACAAGAACAAAAGCAGC
ATCAGCCGCGCCAACAAGAAGAAGCCCAGCATGCCCAACGTGTCCAATGACCTGTCCCAGAAGCTGTATG
CCACCATGGAGAAGCACAAGGAGGTCTTCTTCGTGATCCACCTGCACGCTGGGCCTGTCATCAACACCCT
GCCCCCCATCGTCGACCCCGACCCCCTGCTCAGCTGTGACCTCATGGATGGGCGCGACGCCTTCCTCACC
CTCGCCAGAGACAAGCACTGGGAGTTCTCCTCCTTGCGCCGCTCCAAGTGGTCCACGCTCTGCATGCTGG
TGGAGCTGCACACCCAGGGCCAGGACGGATCCGATTACAAAGACGATGACGATAAGGGATCCGGCGCAAC
AAACTTCTCTCTGCTGAAACAAGCCGGAGATGTCGAAGAGAATCCTGGACCGACCGAGTACAAGCCCACG
GTGCGCCTCGCCACCCGCGACGACGTCCCCAGGGCCGTACGCACCCTCGCCGCCGCGTTCGCCGACTACC
CCGCCACGCGCCACACCGTCGATCCGGACCGCCACATCGAGCGGGTCACCGAGCTGCAAGAACTCTTCCT
CACGCGCGTCGGGCTCGACATCGGCAAGGTGTGGGTCGCGGACGACGGCGCCGCGGTGGCGGTCTGGACC
ACGCCGGAGAGCGTCGAAGCGGGGGCGGTGTTCGCCGAGATCGGCCCGCGCATGGCCGAGTTGAGCGGTT
CCCGGCTGGCCGCGCAGCAACAGATGGAAGGCCTCCTGGCGCCGCACCGGCCCAAGGAGCCCGCGTGGTT
CCTGGCCACCGTCGGAGTCTCGCCCGACCACCAGGGCAAGGGTCTGGGCAGCGCCGTCGTGCTCCCCGGA
GTGGAGGCGGCCGAGCGCGCCGGGGTGCCCGCCTTCCTGGAGACCTCCGCGCCCCGCAACCTCCCCTTCT
ACGAGCGGCTCGGCTTCACCGTCACCGCCGACGTCGAGGTGCCCGAAGGACCGCGCACCTGGTGCATGAC
CCGCAAGCCCGGTGCCTGAACGCGTTAAGTCGACAATCAACCTCTGGATTACAAAATTTGTGAAAGATTG
ACTGGTATTCTTAACTATGTTGCTCCTTTTACGCTATGTGGATACGCTGCTTTAATGCCTTTGTATCATG
CTATTGCTTCCCGTATGGCTTT
